>Addgene plasmid #83736 | MSCV-6NBC-GFP-PGK-Puro-Barcode59 | depositor full sequence | sequence record 165785 | MSCV-6NBC-GFP-PGK-Puro-Barcode59 sequence 7018 bps
TGAAAGACCCCACCTGTAGGTTTGGCAAGCTAGCTTAAGTAACGCCATTTTGCAAGGCATGGAAAATACA
TAACTGAGAATAGAGAAGTTCAGATCAAGGTTAGGAACAGAGAGACAGCAGAATATGGGCCAAACAGGAT
ATCTGTGGTAAGCAGTTCCTGCCCCGGCTCAGGGCCAAGAACAGATGGTCCCCAGATGCGGTCCCGCCCT
CAGCAGTTTCTAGAGAACCATCAGATGTTTCCAGGGTGCCCCAAGGACCTGAAATGACCCTGTGCCTTAT
TTGAACTAACCAATCAGTTCGCTTCTCGCTTCTGTTCGCGCGCTTCTGCTCCCCGAGCTCAATAAAAGAG
CCCACAACCCCTCACTCGGCGCGCCAGTCCTCCGATAGACTGCGTCGCCCGGGTACCCGTATTCCCAATA
AAGCCTCTTGCTGTTTGCATCCGAATCGTGGACTCGCTGATCCTTGGGAGGGTCTCCTCAGATTGATTGA
CTGCCCACCTCGGGGGTCTTTCATTTGGAGGTTCCACCGAGATTTGGAGACCCCTGCCCAGGGACCACCG
ACCCCCCCGCCGGGAGGTAAGCTGGCCAGCGGTCGTTTCGTGTCTGTCTCTGTCTTTGTGCGTGTTTGTG
CCGGCATCTAATGTTTGCGCCTGCGTCTGTACTAGTTAGCTAACTAGCTCTGTATCTGGCGGACCCGTGG
TGGAACTGACGAGTTCTGAACACCCGGCCGCAACCCTGGGAGACGTCCCAGGGACTTTGGGGGCCGTTTT
TGTGGCCCGACCTGAGGAAGGGAGTCGATGTGGAATCCGACCCCGTCAGGATATGTGGTTCTGGTAGGAG
ACGAGAACCTAAAACAGTTCCCGCCTCCGTCTGAATTTTTGCTTTCGGTTTGGAACCGAAGCCGCGCGTC
TTGTCTGCTGCAGCGCTGCAGCATCGTTCTGTGTTGTCTCTGTCTGACTGTGTTTCTGTATTTGTCTGAA
AATTAGGGCCAGACTGTTACCACTCCCTTAAGTTTGACCTTAGGTCACTGGAAAGATGTCGAGCGGATCG
CTCACAACCAGTCGGTAGATGTCAAGAAGAGACGTTGGGTTACCTTCTGCTCTGCAGAATGGCCAACCTT
TAACGTCGGATGGCCGCGAGACGGCACCTTTAACCGAGACCTCATCACCCAGGTTAAGATCAAGGTCTTT
TCACCTGGCCCGCATGGACACCCAGACCAGGTCCCCTACATCGTGACCTGGGAAGCCTTGGCTTTTGACC
CCCCTCCCTGGGTCAAGCCCTTTGTACACCCTAAGCCTCCGCCTCCTCTTCCTCCATCCGCCCCGTCTCT
CCCCCTTGAACCTCCTCGTTCGACCCCGCCTCGATCCTCCCTTTATCCAGCCCTCACTCCTTCTCTAGGC
GCCGGAATTAGATCCAAATGTCCACCATGGTGAGCAAGGGCGAGGAGCTGTTCACCGGGGTGGTGCCCAT
CCTGGTCGAGCTGGACGGCGACGTAAACGGCCACAAGTTCAGCGTGTCCGGCGAGGGCGAGGGCGATGCC
ACCTACGGCAAGCTGACCCTGAAGTTCATCTGCACCACCGGCAAGCTGCCCGTGCCCTGGCCCACCCTCG
TGACCACCCTGACCTACGGCGTGCAGTGCTTCAGCCGCTACCCCGACCACATGAAGCAGCACGACTTCTT
CAAGTCCGCCATGCCCGAAGGCTACGTCCAGGAGCGCACCATCTTCTTCAAGGACGACGGCAACTACAAG
ACCCGCGCCGAGGTGAAGTTCGAGGGCGACACCCTGGTGAACCGCATCGAGTTGAAGGGCATCGACTTCA
AGGAGGACGGCAACATCCTGGGGCACAAGCTGGAGTACAACTACAACAGCCACAACGTCTATATCATGGC
CGACAAGCAGAAGAACGGCATCAAGGTGAACTTCAAGATCCGCCACAACATCGAGGACGGCAGCGTGCAG
CTCGCCGACCACTACCAGCAGAACACCCCCATCGGCGACGGCCCCGTGCTGCTGCCCGACAACCACTACC
TGAGCACCCAGTCCGCCCTGAGCAAAGACCCCAACGAGAAGCGCGATCACATGGTCCTGCTGGAGTTCGT
GACCGCCGCCGGGATCACTCTCGGCATGGACGAGCTGTACAAGTAGCGGAGAATTCTACCGGGTAGGGGA
GGCGCTTTTCCCAAGGCAGTCTGGAGCATGCGCTTTAGCAGCCCCGCTGGGCACTTGGCGCTACACAAGT
GGCCTCTGGCCTCGCACACATTCCACATCCACCGGTAGGCGCCAACCGGCTCCGTTCTTTGGTGGCCCCT
TCGCGCCACCTTCTACTCCTCCCCTAGTCAGGAAGTTCCCCCCCGCCCCGCAGCTCGCGTCGTGCAGGAC
GTGACAAATGGAAGTAGCACGTCTCACTAGTCTCGTGCAGATGGACAGCACCGCTGAGCAATGGAAGCGG
GTAGGCCTTTGGGGCAGCGGCCAATAGCAGCTTTGCTCCTTCGCTTTCTGGGCTCAGAGGCTGGGAAGGG
GTGGGTCCGGGGGCGGGCTCAGGGGCGGGCTCAGGGGCGGGGCGGGCGCCCGAAGGTCCTCCGGAGGCCC
GGCATTCTGCACGCTTCAAAAGCGCACGTCTGCCGCGCTGTTCTCCTCTTCCTCATCTCCGGGCCTTTCG
ACCTGCAGCCCAAGCTTACCATGACCGAGTACAAGCCCACGGTGCGCCTCGCCACCCGCGACGACGTCCC
CAGGGCCGTACGCACCCTCGCCGCCGCGTTCGCCGACTACCCCGCCACGCGCCACACCGTCGATCCGGAC
CGCCACATCGAGCGGGTCACCGAGCTGCAAGAACTCTTCCTCACGCGCGTCGGGCTCGACATCGGCAAGG
TGTGGGTCGCGGACGACGGCGCCGCGGTGGCGGTCTGGACCACGCCGGAGAGCGTCGAAGCGGGGGCGGT
GTTCGCCGAGATCGGCCCGCGCATGGCCGAGTTGAGCGGTTCCCGGCTGGCCGCGCAGCAACAGATGGAA
GGCCTCCTGGCGCCGCACCGGCCCAAGGAGCCCGCGTGGTTCCTGGCCACCGTCGGCGTCTCGCCCGACC
ACCAGGGCAAGGGTCTGGGCAGCGCCGTCGTGCTCCCCGGAGTGGAGGCGGCCGAGCGCGCCGGGGTGCC
CGCCTTCCTGGAGACCTCCGCGCCCCGCAACCTCCCCTTCTACGAGCGGCTCGGCTTCACCGTCACCGCC
GACGTCGAGGTGCCCGAAGGACCGCGCACCTGGTGCATGACCCGCAAGCCCGGTGCCTGACGCCCGCCCC
ACGACCCGCAGCGCCCGACCGAAAGGAGCGCACGACCCCATGCATCGATAAAATAAAAGATTTTATTTAG
TCTCCAGAAAAAGGGGGGAATGAAAGACCCCACCTGTAGGTTTGGCAAGCTAGCTTAAGTAACGCCATTT
TGCAAGGCATGGAAAATACATAACTGAGAATAGAGAAGTTCAGATCAAGGTTAGGAACAGAGAGACAGCA
GAATATGGGCCAAACAGGATATCTGTGGTAAGCAGTTCCTGCCCCGGCTCAGGGCCAAGAACAGATGGTC
CCCAGATGCGGTCCCGCCCTCAGCAGTTTCTAGAGAACCATCAGATGTTTCCAGGGTGCCCCAAGGACCT
GAAATGACCCTGTGCCTTATTTGAACTAACCAATCAGTTCGCTTCTCGCTTCTGTTCGCGCGCTTCTGCT
CCCCGAGCTCAATAAAAGAGCCCACAACCCCTCACTCGGCGCGCCAGTCCTCCGATAGACTGCGTCGCCC
GGGTACCCGTGTATCCAATAAACCCTCTTGCAGTTGCATCCGACTTGTGGTCTCGCTGTTCCTTGGGAGG
GTCTCCTCTGAGTGATTGACTACCCGTCAGCGGGGGTCTTTCATGGGTAACAGTTTCTTGAAGTTGGAGA
ACAACATTCTGAGGGTAGGAGTCGAATATTAAGTAATCCTGACTCAATTAGCCACTGTTTTGAATCCACA
TACTCCAATACTCCTGAAATAGTTCATTATGGACAGCGCAGAAGAGCTGGGGAGAATTAATTCGTAATCA
TGGTCATAGCTGTTTCCTGTGTGAAATTGTTATCCGCTCACAATTCCACACAACATACGAGCCGGAAGCA
TAAAGTGTAAAGCCTGGGGTGCCTAATGAGTGAGCTAACTCACATTAATTGCGTTGCGCTCACTGCCCGC
TTTCCAGTCGGGAAACCTGTCGTGCCAGCTGCATTAATGAATCGGCCAACGCGCGGGGAGAGGCGGTTTG
CGTATTGGGCGCTCTTCCGCTTCCTCGCTCACTGACTCGCTGCGCTCGGTCGTTCGGCTGCGGCGAGCGG
TATCAGCTCACTCAAAGGCGGTAATACGGTTATCCACAGAATCAGGGGATAACGCAGGAAAGAACATGTG
AGCAAAAGGCCAGCAAAAGGCCAGGAACCGTAAAAAGGCCGCGTTGCTGGCGTTTTTCCATAGGCTCCGC
CCCCCTGACGAGCATCACAAAAATCGACGCTCAAGTCAGAGGTGGCGAAACCCGACAGGACTATAAAGAT
ACCAGGCGTTTCCCCCTGGAAGCTCCCTCGTGCGCTCTCCTGTTCCGACCCTGCCGCTTACCGGATACCT
GTCCGCCTTTCTCCCTTCGGGAAGCGTGGCGCTTTCTCATAGCTCACGCTGTAGGTATCTCAGTTCGGTG
TAGGTCGTTCGCTCCAAGCTGGGCTGTGTGCACGAACCCCCCGTTCAGCCCGACCGCTGCGCCTTATCCG
GTAACTATCGTCTTGAGTCCAACCCGGTAAGACACGACTTATCGCCACTGGCAGCAGCCACTGGTAACAG
GATTAGCAGAGCGAGGTATGTAGGCGGTGCTACAGAGTTCTTGAAGTGGTGGCCTAACTACGGCTACACT
AGAAGGACAGTATTTGGTATCTGCGCTCTGCTGAAGCCAGTTACCTTCGGAAAAAGAGTTGGTAGCTCTT
GATCCGGCAAACAAACCACCGCTGGTAGCGGTGGTTTTTTTGTTTGCAAGCAGCAGATTACGCGCAGAAA
AAAAGGATCTCAAGAAGATCCTTTGATCTTTTCTACGGGGTCTGACGCTCAGTGGAACGAAAACTCACGT
TAAGGGATTTTGGTCATGAGATTATCAAAAAGGATCTTCACCTAGATCCTTTTAAATTAAAAATGAAGTT
TTAAATCAATCTAAAGTATATATGAGTAAACTTGGTCTGACAGTTACCAATGCTTAATCAGTGAGGCACC
TATCTCAGCGATCTGTCTATTTCGTTCATCCATAGTTGCCTGACTCCCCGTCGTGTAGATAACTACGATA
CGGGAGGGCTTACCATCTGGCCCCAGTGCTGCAATGATACCGCGAGACCCACGCTCACCGGCTCCAGATT
TATCAGCAATAAACCAGCCAGCCGGAAGGGCCGAGCGCAGAAGTGGTCCTGCAACTTTATCCGCCTCCAT
CCAGTCTATTAATTGTTGCCGGGAAGCTAGAGTAAGTAGTTCGCCAGTTAATAGTTTGCGCAACGTTGTT
GCCATTGCTACAGGCATCGTGGTGTCACGCTCGTCGTTTGGTATGGCTTCATTCAGCTCCGGTTCCCAAC
GATCAAGGCGAGTTACATGATCCCCCATGTTGTGCAAAAAAGCGGTTAGCTCCTTCGGTCCTCCGATCGT
TGTCAGAAGTAAGTTGGCCGCAGTGTTATCACTCATGGTTATGGCAGCACTGCATAATTCTCTTACTGTC
ATGCCATCCGTAAGATGCTTTTCTGTGACTGGTGAGTACTCAACCAAGTCATTCTGAGAATAGTGTATGC
GGCGACCGAGTTGCTCTTGCCCGGCGTCAATACGGGATAATACCGCGCCACATAGCAGAACTTTAAAAGT
GCTCATCATTGGAAAACGTTCTTCGGGGCGAAAACTCTCAAGGATCTTACCGCTGTTGAGATCCAGTTCG
ATGTAACCCACTCGTGCACCCAACTGATCTTCAGCATCTTTTACTTTCACCAGCGTTTCTGGGTGAGCAA
AAACAGGAAGGCAAAATGCCGCAAAAAAGGGAATAAGGGCGACACGGAAATGTTGAATACTCATACTCTT
CCTTTTTCAATATTATTGAAGCATTTATCAGGGTTATTGTCTCATGAGCGGATACATATTTGAATGTATT
TAGAAAAATAAACAAATAGGGGTTCCGCGCACATTTCCCCGAAAAGTGCCACCTGACGTCTAAGAAACCA
TTATTATCATGACATTAACCTATAAAAATAGGCGTATCACGAGGCCCTTTCGTCTCGCGCGTTTCGGTGA
TGACGGTGAAAACCTCTGACACATGCAGCTCCCGGAGACGGTCACAGCTTGTCTGTAAGCGGATGCCGGG
AGCAGACAAGCCCGTCAGGGCGCGTCAGCGGGTGTTGGCGGGTGTCGGGGCTGGCTTAACTATGCGGCAT
CAGAGCAGATTGTACTGAGAGTGCACCATATGCGGTGTGAAATACCGCACAGATGCGTAAGGAGAAAATA
CCGCATCAGGCGCCATTCGCCATTCAGGCTGCGCAACTGTTGGGAAGGGCGATCGGTGCGGGCCTCTTCG
CTATTACGCCAGCTGGCGAAAGGGGGATGTGCTGCAAGGCGATTAAGTTGGGTAACGCCAGGGTTTTCCC
AGTCACGACGTTGTAAAACGACGGCGCAAGGAATGGTGCATGCAAGGAGATGGCGCCCAACAGTCCCCCG
GCCACGGGGCCTGCCACCATACCCACGCCGAAACAAGCGCTCATGAGCCCGAAGTGGCGAGCCCGATCTT
CCCCATCGGTGATGTCGGCGATATAGGCGCCAGCAACCGCACCTGTGGCGCCGGTGATGCCGGCCACGAT
GCGTCCGGCGTAGAGGCGATTAGTCCAATTTGTTAAAGACAGGATATCAGTGGTCCAGGCTCTAGTTTTG
ACTCAACAATATCACCAGCTGAAGCCTATAGAGTACGAGCCATAGATAAAATAAAAGATTTTATTTAGTC
TCCAGAAAAAGGGGGGAA
Features (pLannotate 1.2.2; 19 found; start..end, strand, type, name):
    579..920     +  misc_feature   MESV Ψ: packaging signal of murine embryonic stem cell virus
    987..1403    +  CDS            gag (truncated): truncated Moloney murine leukemia virus (MMLV) gag gene lacking the start codon
   1427..2143    +  CDS            EGFP: EGFP is a basic (constitutively fluorescent) green fluorescent protein published in 1996, derived from Aequorea victoria. It is reported to be a rapidly-maturing weak dimer with moderate acid sensitivity.
   2161..2660    +  promoter       PGK promoter: mouse phosphoglycerate kinase 1 promoter
   2681..3280    +  CDS            PuroR: puromycin N-acetyltransferase; pac from Streptomyces alboniger; confers resistance to puromycin
   3380..3894    +  LTR            3' LTR: 3' long terminal repeat from murine embryonic stem cell virus
   4087..4103    -  protein_bind   lac operator: The lac repressor binds to the lac operator to inhibit transcription in E. coli. This inhibition can be relieved by adding lactose or isopropyl-β-D-thiogalactopyranoside (IPTG). lac repressor encoded by lacI
   4111..4141    -  promoter       lac promoter: promoter for the E. coli lac operon
   4156..4177    -  protein_bind   CAP binding site: CAP binding activates transcription in the presence of cAMP. E. coli catabolite activator protein
   4190..4282    -  CDS            lacI (fragment): lac repressor; lacI; The lac repressor binds to the lac operator to inhibit transcription in E. coli. This inhibition can be relieved by adding lactose or isopropyl-β-D-thiogalactopyranoside (IPTG).
   4465..5053    -  rep_origin     ori: high-copy-number ColE1/pMB1/pBR322/pUC origin of replication
   5224..6084    -  CDS            AmpR: β-lactamase; bla; confers resistance to ampicillin, carbenicillin, and related antibiotics
   6085..6189    -  promoter       AmpR promoter: bla
   6284..6319    +  CDS            rop (fragment): Rop protein, which maintains plasmids at low copy number; rop
   6421..6520    +  misc_feature   bom (fragment): basis of mobility region from pBR322
   6526..6675    -  CDS            lacZα (fragment): LacZα fragment of β-galactosidase; lacZ fragment
   6675..6876    -  CDS            TcR (fragment): tetracycline efflux protein; tet; confers resistance to tetracycline
   6877..6975    +  CDS            env (fragment): murine leukemia virus gPr80 envelope polyprotein precursor; env; proteolytically cleaved into gp70SU and p15TM subunits
   7017..515     +  LTR            5' LTR (across the origin): 5' long terminal repeat from murine embryonic stem cell virus
