[The description below was written by a language model from this plasmid's Addgene catalogue record and pLannotate feature annotations shown in this document.]
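Description:
MSCV-6NBC-GFP-PGK-Puro-Barcode59 is a gammaretroviral transfer vector built on the murine stem cell virus (MSCV) backbone, about 7.0 kb in size, designed to stably mark mammalian cells with a defined short DNA barcode. In bacteria it is maintained as a high-copy plasmid through a ColE1/pUC-type origin and selected with ampicillin via the β-lactamase gene. The remaining bacterial annotations (partial lacI, lacZα, rop, bom and tetracycline-resistance sequences, and a short env fragment) are non-functional remnants of earlier cloning vectors.

The proviral region is flanked by MESV-derived 5′ and 3′ long terminal repeats. Downstream of the 5′ LTR lie the Ψ packaging signal and a truncated, start-codon-less gag segment, which together promote efficient encapsidation of the genomic RNA when viral proteins are supplied in trans by packaging cells. EGFP follows directly and no separate promoter is annotated upstream of it, so it is presumably transcribed from the 5′ LTR. A mouse PGK promoter then drives puromycin N-acetyltransferase, so transduced cells can be both tracked by fluorescence and selected with puromycin. The insert is a synthetic 6-nucleotide barcode, number 59 of a series. It was cloned between a BglII site (destroyed) and an EcoRI site (retained). It is not annotated as a feature in the table, so its exact position cannot be read from the record, although the name suggests it sits next to the GFP cassette.

Because the barcode integrates with the provirus, each vector in the series generates a uniquely tagged cell line variant. The associated work describes an in vivo multiplexed small-molecule screening platform, consistent with pooling such barcoded variants and telling them apart by their barcodes.
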