Addgene plasmid #83736: MSCV-6NBC-GFP-PGK-Puro-Barcode59
Purpose: individual 6N barcode to make barcoded cell line variants
Depositing lab: Monte Winslow. Depositing organization: Stanford University. Publication: An in vivo multiplexed small-molecule screening platform. Gruner BM, Schulze CJ, Yang D, Ogasawara D, Dix MM, Rogers ZN, Chuang CH, McFarland CD, Chiou SH, Brown JM, Cravatt BF, Bogyo M, Winslow MM. Nat Methods. 2016 Sep 12. doi: 10.1038/nmeth.3992. PubMed 27617390.
Backbone
  Vector backbone: MSCV
  Vector type: Retroviral
  Selectable markers: Puromycin
Growth in bacteria
  Bacterial resistance: Ampicillin, 100 μg/mL
  Growth temperature: 37°C
  Growth strain: DH5alpha
  Copy number: High Copy
Gene/Insert
  Gene/Insert name: Barcode59
  Species: Synthetic
  Cloning method: Restriction Enzyme; 5′ cloning site BglII (destroyed during cloning); 3′ cloning site EcoRI (not destroyed)
  Sequencing primers: 5′ CCCTTGAACCTCCTCGTTCGACC
Terms and licenses: Academic/Nonprofit Terms; Industry Terms: Not Available to Industry
How to cite: MSCV-6NBC-GFP-PGK-Puro-Barcode59 was a gift from Monte Winslow (Addgene plasmid # 83736 ; http://n2t.net/addgene:83736 ; RRID:Addgene_83736)
