>Addgene plasmid #83736 | MSCV-6NBC-GFP-PGK-Puro-Barcode59 | addgene partial sequence | sequence record 165430 | pLXSN5 5'-CCCTTGAACCTCCTCGTTCGACC-3'
CAGCCCTCACTCCTTCTCTAGGCGCCGGAATTAGATCCAAATGTCCACCATGGTGAGCAAGGGCGAGGAG
CTGTTCACCGGGGTGGTGCCCATCCTGGTCGAGCTGGACGGCGACGTAAACGGCCACAAGTTCAGCGTGT
CCGGCGAGGGCGAGGGCGATGCCACCTACGGCAAGCTGACCCTGAAGTTCATCTGCACCACCGGCAAGCT
GCCCGTGCCCTGGCCCACCCTCGTGACCACCCTGACCTACGGCGTGCAGTGCTTCAGCCGCTACCCCGAC
CACATGAAGCAGCACGACTTCTTCAAGTCCGCCATGCCCGAAGGCTACGTCCAGGAGCGCACCATCTTCT
TCAAGGACGACGGCAACTACAAGACCCGCGCCGAGGTGAAGTTCGAGGGCGACACCCTGGTGAACCGCAT
CGAGTTGAAGGGCATCGACTTCAAGGAGGACGGCAACATCCTGGGGCACAAGCTGGAGTACAACTACAAC
AGCCACAACGTCTATATCATGGCCGACAAGCAGAAGAACGGCATCAAGGTGAACTTCAAGATCCGCCACA
ACATCGAGGACGGCAGCGTGCAGCTCGCCGACCACTACCAGCAGAACACCCCCATCGGCGACGGCCCCGT
GCTGCTGCCCGACAACCACTACCTGAGCACCCAGTCCGCCCTGAGCAAAGACCCCAACGAGAAGCGCGAT
CACATGGTCCTGCTGGAGTTCGTGACCGCCGCCGGGATCACTCTCGGCATGGACGAGCTGTACAAGTAGC
GGAGAATTCTACCGGGTAGGGGAGGCGCTTTTCCCAAGGCAGTCTGGAGCATGCGCTTTA
